Addgene plasmid #205399: pICH41276(3Uter)-tAT3G08530
Purpose: MoClo lvl0 3'UTR+Terminator part
Depositing lab: Jennifer Nemhauser. Depositing organization: University of Washington. Publication: Building a pipeline to identify and engineer constitutive and repressible promoters. Yang EJY, Nemhauser JL. Quant Plant Biol. 2023 Oct 19;4:e12. doi: 10.1017/qpb.2023.10. eCollection 2023. PubMed 37901686.
Backbone
  Vector backbone: pICH41276
  Backbone manufacturer: Sylvestre Marillonnet Lab
  Vector type: Synthetic Biology
Growth in bacteria
  Bacterial resistance: Spectinomycin, 50 μg/mL
  Growth temperature: 37°C
  Growth strain: DH5alpha
  Copy number: High Copy
Gene/Insert
  Gene/Insert name: tAT3G08530
  Species: A. thaliana (mustard weed)
  Insert size (bp): 617
  Cloning method: Restriction Enzyme; 5′ cloning site unknown (unknown if destroyed)
Terms and licenses: Academic/Nonprofit Terms; Industry Terms: Not Available to Industry
How to cite: pICH41276(3Uter)-tAT3G08530 was a gift from Jennifer Nemhauser (Addgene plasmid # 205399 ; http://n2t.net/addgene:205399 ; RRID:Addgene_205399)
