[The description below was written by a language model from this plasmid's Addgene catalogue record and pLannotate feature annotations shown in this document.]
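Description:
pICH41276(3Uter)-tAT3G08530 is a MoClo (Golden Gate modular cloning) level 0 part plasmid that carries a 3'UTR-plus-terminator module taken from the Arabidopsis thaliana locus AT3G08530. The 617 bp insert sits in the pICH41276 backbone, the level 0 acceptor for 3'UTR/terminator parts in the MoClo system. The whole plasmid is small, at 2,870 nt in the sequenced record. It is classed as a synthetic biology vector and is not itself an expression construct. It has no promoter or coding sequence for plant expression and only supplies the terminator element as a standardised, reusable part.

Propagation in E. coli relies on a high-copy ColE1/pUC-type origin. Selection uses spectinomycin, conferred by the aadA aminoglycoside adenylyltransferase gene, which spans the numbering origin of the circular sequence and lies downstream of an annotated AmpR (bla) promoter. The short hits to an integrase, gentamicin acetyltransferase and lacI are labelled as fragments. They are most likely remnants of the integron-derived resistance cassette and of earlier cloning steps rather than functional genes. The automated annotation does not mark the plant terminator, which presumably occupies the unannotated stretch between the lacI fragment and the bla promoter. It also does not mark the Type IIS restriction sites that would release the part, and the record does not specify the cloning sites.

In use, the part would be combined in a one-pot Golden Gate reaction with promoter, 5'UTR and coding sequence modules to build level 1 plant transcription units. The associated work concerns a pipeline for identifying and engineering constitutive and repressible plant promoters.
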