Features (pLannotate 1.2.2; 6 found; start..end, strand, type, name):
    284..872     +  rep_origin     ori: high-copy-number ColE1/pMB1/pBR322/pUC origin of replication
   1055..1104    +  CDS            lacI (fragment): lac repressor; lacI; The lac repressor binds to the lac operator to inhibit transcription in E. coli. This inhibition can be relieved by adding lactose or isopropyl-β-D-thiogalactopyranoside (IPTG).
   1866..1970    +  promoter       AmpR promoter: bla
   1961..2041    -  CDS            int (fragment): INT2_ECOLX - Protein inferred from homology: Swiss-Prot protein existence level 3. Putative integrase believed to be involved in the insertion of antibiotic resistance genes into plasmids and transposons. From Escherichia coli.
   2129..2185    +  CDS            GmR (fragment): gentamycin acetyltransferase; aacC1; confers resistance to gentamycin
   2192..110     +  CDS            aadA (across the origin): S3AD_ECOLX - Experimental evidence at protein level: Swiss-Prot protein existence level 1. Mediates bacterial resistance to the antibiotics streptomycin and spectinomycin. From Escherichia coli.
>Addgene plasmid #205399 | pICH41276(3Uter)-tAT3G08530 | addgene full sequence | sequence record 404889 | Addgene NGS Result
CTAGACAGGCTTATCTTGGACAAGAAGAAGATCGCTTGGCCTCGCGCGCAGATCAGTTGGAAGAATTTGT
CCATTACGTAAAAGGCGAGATCACCAAGGTAGTCGGCAAATAACTGTCAGACCAAGTTTACTCATATATA
CTTTAGATTGATTTAAAACTTCATTTTTAATTTAAAAGGATCTAGGTGAAGATCCTTTTTGATAATCTCA
TGACCAAAATCCCTTAACGTGAGTTTTCGTTCCACTGAGCGTCAGACCCCGTAGAAAAGATCAAAGGATC
TTCTTGAGATCCTTTTTTTCTGCGCGTAATCTGCTGCTTGCAAACAAAAAAACCACCGCTACCAGCGGTG
GTTTGTTTGCCGGATCAAGAGCTACCAACTCTTTTTCCGAAGGTAACTGGCTTCAGCAGAGCGCAGATAC
CAAATACTGTTCTTCTAGTGTAGCCGTAGTTAGGCCACCACTTCAAGAACTCTGTAGCACCGCCTACATA
CCTCGCTCTGCTAATCCTGTTACCAGTGGCTGCTGCCAGTGGCGATAAGTCGTGTCTTACCGGGTTGGAC
TCAAGACGATAGTTACCGGATAAGGCGCAGCGGTCGGGCTGAACGGGGGGTTCGTGCACACAGCCCAGCT
TGGAGCGAACGACCTACACCGAACTGAGATACCTACAGCGTGAGCTATGAGAAAGCGCCACGCTTCCCGA
AGGGAGAAAGGCGGACAGGTATCCGGTAAGCGGCAGGGTCGGAACAGGAGAGCGCACGAGGGAGCTTCCA
GGGGGAAACGCCTGGTATCTTTATAGTCCTGTCGGGTTTCGCCACCTCTGACTTGAGCGTCGATTTTTGT
GATGCTCGTCAGGGGGGCGGAGCCTATGGAAAAACGCCAGCAACGCGGCCTTTTTACGGTTCCTGGCCTT
TTGCTGGCCTTTTGCTCACATGTTCTTTCCTGCGTTATCCCCTGATTCTGTGGATAACCGTATTACCGCC
TTTGAGTGAGCTGATACCGCTCGCCGCAGCCGAACGACCGAGCGCAGCGAGTCAGTGAGCGAGGAAGCGG
AAGAGCGCCCAATACGCAAACCGCCTCTCCCCGCGCGTTGGCCGATTCATTAATCACTCTGTGGTCTCAG
CTTAGCAGACCAGCTTATGCTTTAATATCCGCATTTGGAAAAGTATCAGTAGCGCATAGAGTCGGCCCAA
TTTGCTAGGGCGGTGTTCATCTGCTAGCTAGCTTATATGTCTGACCAGAATTTGTCTGGGAATAATGTGG
ATAATAACCTCCTTTCGTTGTAATATTCTGTTGGGTTTAGGTGAGTAATTTTTTTTTAACTTTTTGTCAA
AAGCCATTTTTGAGTATATATACTCAACTCTCTTACTCATATGAGTTTTGTAGTTGTACTTTCCTTCAGC
ATTTCATTCCATTCGACTTTCGATTTATTAAACCGTTGATCAGTTTCACCTTGTTGTTATTCATATATGA
AACAATTAATATCGAGAAGGACTAAATAAATCCTTCATGAGAATTTGGTTGACCTCAGAACAATCATCAT
CATTCATCAGCATCAGAAAGACATAGATGCAACGTGAATCTCATTTTCATGAAATAATAATGAAATCTTA
GGGTAGGTTTATTTCACATGTACACATAAAAACCTAAGTACCAATAGTCATCTGAACATCATGAACTAAA
AATTGCATCCCTCCGTAAACACACATTTCTGCTACATTACTAAGAAAACGTTCTGGATAGCGCTTGAGAC
CACGAAGTGGCTCTTCAGTGGACGAAAGGGCCTCGTGATACGCCTATTTTTATAGGTTAATGTCATGATA
ATAATGGTTTCTTAGACGTCAGGTGGCACTTTTCGGGGAAATGTGCGCGGAACCCCTATTTGTTTATTTT
TCTAAATACATTCAAATATGTATCCGCTCATGAGACAATAACCCTGATAAATGCTTCAATAATATTGAAA
AAGGAAGAGTATGCGCTCACGCAACTGGTCCAGAACCTTGACCGAACGCAGCGGTGGTAACGGCGCAGTG
GCGGTTTTCATGGCTTGTTATGACTGTTTTTTTTTGGGGTACAGTCTATGCCTCGGGCATCCAAGCAGCA
AGCGCGTTACGCCGTGGGTCGATGTTTGATGTTATGGAGCAGCAACGATGTTACGCAGCAGGGCAGTCGC
CCTAAAACAAAGTTAAACATCATGAGGGAAGCGGTGATCGCCGAAGTATCGACTCAACTATCAGAGGTAG
TTGGCGTCATCGAGCGCCATCTCGAACCGACGTTGCTGGCCGTACATTTGTACGGCTCCGCAGTGGATGG
CGGCCTGAAGCCACACAGCGATATTGATTTGCTGGTTACGGTGACCGTAAGGCTTGATGAAACAACGCGG
CGAGCTTTGATCAACGACCTTTTGGAAACTTCGGCTTCCCCTGGAGAGAGCGAGATTCTCCGCGCTGTAG
AAGTCACCATTGTTGTGCACGACGACATCATTCCGTGGCGTTATCCAGCTAAGCGCGAACTGCAATTTGG
AGAATGGCAGCGCAATGACATTCTTGCAGGTATCTTCGAGCCAGCCACGATCGACATTGATCTGGCTATC
TTGCTGACAAAAGCAAGAGAACATAGCGTTGCCTTGGTAGGTCCAGCGGCGGAGGAACTCTTTGATCCGG
TTCCTGAACAGGATCTATTTGAGGCGCTAAATGAAACCTTAACGCTATGGAACTCGCCGCCCGACTGGGC
TGGCGATGAGCGAAATGTAGTGCTTACGTTGTCCCGCATTTGGTACAGCGCAGTAACCGGCAAAATCGCG
CCGAAGGATGTCGCTGCCGACTGGGCAATGGAGCGCCTGCCGGCCCAGTATCAGCCCGTCATACTTGAAG
